>Addgene plasmid #75604 | TRIB2 gRNA (BRDN0001148332) | addgene full sequence | sequence record 184204 | Addgene Assembled Sequence
CCCGGGTGCAAAGATGGATAAAGTTTTAAACAGAGAGGAATCTTTGCAGCTAATGGACCTTCTAGGTCTT
GAAAGGAGTGGGAATTGGCTCCGGTGCCCGTCAGTGGGCAGAGCGCACATCGCCCACAGTCCCCGAGAAG
TTGGGGGGAGGGGTCGGCAATTGATCCGGTGCCTAGAGAAGGTGGCGCGGGGTAAACTGGGAAAGTGATG
TCGTGTACTGGCTCCGCCTTTTTCCCGAGGGTGGGGGAGAACCGTATATAAGTGCAGTAGTCGCCGTGAA
CGTTCTTTTTCGCAACGGGTTTGCCGCCAGAACACAGGTAAGTGCCGTGTGTGGTTCCCGCGGGCCTGGC
CTCTTTACGGGTTATGGCCCTTGCGTGCCTTGAATTACTTCCACCTGGCTGCAGTACGTGATTCTTGATC
CCGAGCTTCGGGTTGGAAGTGGGTGGGAGAGTTCGAGGCCTTGCGCTTAAGGAGCCCCTTCGCCTCGTGC
TTGAGTTGAGGCCTGGCCTGGGCGCTGGGGCCGCCGCGTGCGAATCTGGTGGCACCTTCGCGCCTGTCTC
GCTGCTTTCGATAAGTCTCTAGCCATTTAAAATTTTTGATGACCTGCTGCGACGCTTTTTTTCTGGCAAG
ATAGTCTTGTAAATGCGGGCCAAGATCTGCACACTGGTATTTCGGTTTTTGGGGCCGCGGGCGGCGACGG
GGCCCGTGCGTCCCAGCGCACATGTTCGGCGAGGCGGGGCCTGCGAGCGCGGCCACCGAGAATCGGACGG
GGGTAGTCTCAAGCTGGCCGGCCTGCTCTGGTGCCTGGCCTCGCGCCGCCGTGTATCGCCCCGCCCTGGG
CGGCAAGGCTGGCCCGGTCGGCACCAGTTGCGTGAGCGGAAAGATGGCCGCTTCCCGGCCCTGCTGCAGG
GAGCTCAAAATGGAGGACGCGGCGCTCGGGAGAGCGGGCGGGTGAGTCACCCACACAAAGGAAAAGGGCC
TTTCCGTCCTCAGCCGTCGCTTCATGTGACTCCACGGAGTACCGGGCGCCGTCCAGGCACCTCGATTAGT
TCTCGAGCTTTTGGAGTACGTCGTCTTTAGGTTGGGGGGAGGGGTTTTATGCGATGGAGTTTCCCCACAC
TGAGTGGGTGGAGACTGAAGTTAGGCCAGCTTGGCACTTGATGTAATTCTCCTTGGAATTTGCCCTTTTT
GAGTTTGGATCTTGGTTCATTCTCAAGCCTCAGACAGTGGTTCAAAGTTTTTTTCTTCCATTTCAGGTGT
CGTGACGTACGGCCACCATGACCGAGTACAAGCCCACGGTGCGCCTCGCCACCCGCGACGACGTCCCCAG
GGCCGTACGCACCCTCGCCGCCGCGTTCGCCGACTACCCCGCCACGCGCCACACCGTCGATCCGGACCGC
CACATCGAGCGGGTCACCGAGCTGCAAGAACTCTTCCTCACGCGCGTCGGGCTCGACATCGGCAAGGTGT
GGGTCGCGGACGACGGCGCCGCCGTGGCGGTCTGGACCACGCCGGAGAGCGTCGAAGCGGGGGCGGTGTT
CGCCGAGATCGGCCCGCGCATGGCCGAGTTGAGCGGTTCCCGGCTGGCCGCGCAGCAACAGATGGAAGGC
CTCCTGGCGCCGCACCGGCCCAAGGAGCCCGCGTGGTTCCTGGCCACCGTCGGAGTCTCGCCCGACCACC
AGGGCAAGGGTCTGGGCAGCGCCGTCGTGCTCCCCGGAGTGGAGGCGGCCGAGCGCGCCGGGGTGCCCGC
CTTCCTGGAGACCTCCGCGCCCCGCAACCTCCCCTTCTACGAGCGGCTCGGCTTCACCGTCACCGCCGAC
GTCGAGGTGCCCGAAGGACCGCGCACCTGGTGCATGACCCGCAAGCCCGGTGCCTGAACGCGTTAAGTCG
ACAATCAACCTCTGGATTACAAAATTTGTGAAAGATTGACTGGTATTCTTAACTATGTTGCTCCTTTTAC
GCTATGTGGATACGCTGCTTTAATGCCTTTGTATCATGCTATTGCTTCCCGTATGGCTTTCATTTTCTCC
TCCTTGTATAAATCCTGGTTGCTGTCTCTTTATGAGGAGTTGTGGCCCGTTGTCAGGCAACGTGGCGTGG
TGTGCACTGTGTTTGCTGACGCAACCCCCACTGGTTGGGGCATTGCCACCACCTGTCAGCTCCTTTCCGG
GACTTTCGCTTTCCCCCTCCCTATTGCCACGGCGGAACTCATCGCCGCCTGCCTTGCCCGCTGCTGGACA
GGGGCTCGGCTGTTGGGCACTGACAATTCCGTGGTGTTGTCGGGGAAATCATCGTCCTTTCCTTGGCTGC
TCGCCTGTGTTGCCACCTGGATTCTGCGCGGGACGTCCTTCTGCTACGTCCCTTCGGCCCTCAATCCAGC
GGACCTTCCTTCCCGCGGCCTGCTGCCGGCTCTGCGGCCTCTTCCGCGTCTTCGCCTTCGCCCTCAGACG
AGTCGGATCTCCCTTTGGGCCGCCTCCCCGCGTCGACTTTAAGACCAATGACTTACAAGGCAGCTGTAGA
TCTTAGCCACTTTTTAAAAGAAAAGGGGGGACTGGAAGGGCTAATTCACTCCCAACGAAGACAAGATCTG
CTTTTTGCTTGTACTGGGTCTCTCTGGTTAGACCAGATCTGAGCCTGGGAGCTCTCTGGCTAACTAGGGA
ACCCACTGCTTAAGCCTCAATAAAGCTTGCCTTGAGTGCTTCAAGTAGTGTGTGCCCGTCTGTTGTGTGA
CTCTGGTAACTAGAGATCCCTCAGACCCTTTTAGTCAGTGTGGAAAATCTCTAGCAGTACGTATAGTAGT
TCATGTCATCTTATTATTCAGTATTTATAACTTGCAAAGAAATGAATATCAGAGAGTGAGAGGAACTTGT
TTATTGCAGCTTATAATGGTTACAAATAAAGCAATAGCATCACAAATTTCACAAATAAAGCATTTTTTTC
ACTGCATTCTAGTTGTGGTTTGTCCAAACTCATCAATGTATCTTATCATGTCTGGCTCTAGCTATCCCGC
CCCTAACTCCGCCCATCCCGCCCCTAACTCCGCCCAGTTCCGCCCATTCTCCGCCCCATGGCTGACTAAT
TTTTTTTATTTATGCAGAGGCCGAGGCCGCCTCGGCCTCTGAGCTATTCCAGAAGTAGTGAGGAGGCTTT
TTTGGAGGCCTAGGGACGTACCCAATTCGCCCTATAGTGAGTCGTATTACGCGCGCTCACTGGCCGTCGT
TTTACAACGTCGTGACTGGGAAAACCCTGGCGTTACCCAACTTAATCGCCTTGCAGCACATCCCCCTTTC
GCCAGCTGGCGTAATAGCGAAGAGGCCCGCACCGATCGCCCTTCCCAACAGTTGCGCAGCCTGAATGGCG
AATGGG
[124 nt withheld, positions 3367-3490]
C
[91 nt withheld, positions 3492-3582]
A
[49 nt withheld, positions 3584-3632]
CCTTTGACGTTGGAGTCCACGTTCTTT
[37 nt withheld, positions 3660-3696]
ACCCTATCTCGGTCTATTCTTTTGATTTATAAGGGATTTTGCCGATTTCGGCCTATTGGTTAAAAAATGA
GCTGATTTAACAAAAATTTAACGCGAATTTTAACAAAATATTAACGCTTACAATTTAGGTGGCACTTTTC
GGGGAAATGTGCGCGGAACCCCTATTTGTTTATTTTTCTAAATACATTCAAATATGTATCCGCTCATGAG
ACAATAACCCTGATAAATGCTTCAATAATATTGAAAAAGGAAGAGTATGAGTATTCAACATTTCCGTGTC
GCCCTTATTCCCTTTTTTGCGGCATTTTGCCTTCCTGTTTTTGCTCACCCAGAAACGCTGGTGAAAGTAA
AAGATGCTGAAGATCAGTTGGGTGCACGAGTGGGTTACATCGAACTGGATCTCAACAGCGGTAAGATCCT
TGAGAGTTTTCGCCCCGAAGAACGTTTTCCAATGATGAGCACTTTTAAAGTTCTGCTATGTGGCGCGGTA
TTATCCCGTATTGACGCCGGGCAAGAGCAACTCGGTCGCCGCATACACTATTCTCAGAATGACTTGGTTG
AGTACTCACCAGTCACAGAAAAGCATCTTACGGATGGCATGACAGTAAGAGAATTATGCAGTGCTGCCAT
AACCATGAGTGATAACACTGCGGCCAACTTACTTCTGACAACGATCGGAGGACCGAAGGAGCTAACCGCT
TTTTTGCACAACATGGGGGATCATGTAACTCGCCTTGATCGTTGGGAACCGGAGCTGAATGAAGCCATAC
CAAACGACGAGCGTGACACCACGATGCCTGTAGCAATGGCAACAACGTTGCGCAAACTATTAACTGGCGA
ACTACTTACTCTAGCTTCCCGGCAACAATTAATAGACTGGATGGAGGCGGATAAAGTTGCAGGACCACTT
CTGCGCTCGGCCCTTCCGGCTGGCTGGTTTATTGCTGATAAATCTGGAGCCGGTGAGCGTGGGTCTCGCG
GTATCATTGCAGCACTGGGGCCAGATGGTAAGCCCTCCCGTATCGTAGTTATCTACACGACGGGGAGTCA
GGCAACTATGGATGAACGAAATAGACAGATCGCTGAGATAGGTGCCTCACTGATTAAGCATTGGTAACTG
TCAGACCAAGTTTACTCATATATACTTTAGATTGATTTAAAACTTCATTTTTAATTTAAAAGGATCTAGG
TGAAGATCCTTTTTGATAATCTCATGACCAAAATCCCTTAACGTGAGTTTTCGTTCCACTGAGCGTCAGA
CCCCGTAGAAAAGATCAAAGGATCTTCTTGAGATCCTTTTTTTCTGCGCGTAATCTGCTGCTTGCAAACA
AAAAAACCACCGCTACCAGCGGTGGTTTGTTTGCCGGATCAAGAGCTACCAACTCTTTTTCCGAAGGTAA
CTGGCTTCAGCAGAGCGCAGATACCAAATACTGTTCTTCTAGTGTAGCCGTAGTTAGGCCACCACTTCAA
GAACTCTGTAGCACCGCCTACATACCTCGCTCTGCTAATCCTGTTACCAGTGGCTGCTGCCAGTGGCGAT
AAGTCGTGTCTTACCGGGTTGGACTCAAGACGATAGTTACCGGATAAGGCGCAGCGGTCGGGCTGAACGG
GGGGTTCGTGCACACAGCCCAGCTTGGAGCGAACGACCTACACCGAACTGAGATACCTACAGCGTGAGCT
ATGAGAAAGCGCCACGCTTCCCGAAGGGAGAAAGGCGGACAGGTATCCGGTAAGCGGCAGGGTCGGAACA
GGAGAGCGCACGAGGGAGCTTCCAGGGGGAAACGCCTGGTATCTTTATAGTCCTGTCGGGTTTCGCCACC
TCTGACTTGAGCGTCGATTTTTGTGATGCTCGTCAGGGGGGCGGAGCCTATGGAAAAACGCCAGCAACGC
GGCCTTTTTACGGTTCCTGGCCTTTTGCTGGCCTTTTGCTCACATGTTCTTTCCTGCGTTATCCCCTGAT
TCTGTGGATAACCGTATTACCGCCTTTGAGTGAGCTGATACCGCTCGCCGCAGCCGAACGACCGAGCGCA
GCGAGTCAGTGAGCGAGGAAGCGGAAGAGCGCCCAATACGCAAACCGCCTCTCCCCGCGCGTTGGCCGAT
TCATTAATGCAGCTGGCACGACAGGTTTCCCGACTGGAAAGCGGGCAGTGAGCGCAACGCAATTAATGTG
AGTTAGCTCACTCATTAGGCACCCCAGGCTTTACACTTTATGCTTCCGGCTCGTATGTTGTGTGGAATTG
TGAGCGGATAACAATTTCACACAGGAAACAGCTATGACCATGATTACGCCAAGCGCGCAATTAACCCTCA
CTAAAGGGAACAAAAGCTGGAGCTGCAAGCTTAATGTAGTCTTATGCAATACTCTTGTAGTCTTGCAACA
TGGTAACGATGAGTTAGCAACATGCCTTACAAGGAGAGAAAAAGCACCGTGCATGCCGATTGGTGGAAGT
AAGGTGGTACGATCGTGCCTTATTAGGAAGGCAACAGACGGGTCTGACATGGATTGGACGAACCACTGAA
TTGCCGCATTGCAGAGATATTGTATTTAAGTGCCTAGCTCGATACATAAACGGGTCTCTCTGGTTAGACC
AGATCTGAGCCTGGGAGCTCTCTGGCTAACTAGGGAACCCACTGCTTAAGCCTCAATAAAGCTTGCCTTG
AGTGCTTCAAGTAGTGTGTGCCCGTCTGTTGTGTGACTCTGGTAACTAGAGATCCCTCAGACCCTTTTAG
TCAGTGTGGAAAATCTCTAGCAGTGGCGCCCGAACAGGGACTTGAAAGCGAAAGGGAAACCAGAGGAGCT
CTCTCGACGCAGGACTCGGCTTGCTGAAGCGCGCACGGCAAGAGGCGAGGGGCGGCGACTGGTGAGTACG
CCAAAAATTTTGACTAGCGGAGGCTAGAAGGAGAGAGATGGGTGCGAGAGCGTCAGTATTAAGCGGGGGA
GAATTAGATCGCGATGGGAAAAAATTCGGTTAAGGCCAGGGGGAAAGAAAAAATATAAATTAAAACATAT
AGTATGGGCAAGCAGGGAGCTAGAACGATTCGCAGTTAATCCTGGCCTGTTAGAAACATCAGAAGGCTGT
AGACAAATACTGGGACAGCTACAACCATCCCTTCAGACAGGATCAGAAGAACTTAGATCATTATATAATA
CAGTAGCAACCCTCTATTGTGTGCATCAAAGGATAGAGATAAAAGACACCAAGGAAGCTTTAGACAAGAT
AGAGGAAGAGCAAAACAAAAGTAAGACCACCGCACAGCAAGCGGCCGCTGATCTTCAGACCTGGAGGAGG
AGATATGAGGGACAATTGGAGAAGTGAATTATATAAATATAAAGTAGTAAAAATTGAACCATTAGGAGTA
GCACCCACCAAGGCAAAGAGAAGAGTGGTGCAGAGAGAAAAAAGAGCAGTGGGAATAGGAGCTTTGTTCC
TTGGGTTCTTGGGAGCAGCAGGAAGCACTATGGGCGCAGCGTCAATGACGCTGACGGTACAGGCCAGACA
ATTATTGTCTGGTATAGTGCAGCAGCAGAACAATTTGCTGAGGGCTATTGAGGCGCAACAGCATCTGTTG
CAACTCACAGTCTGGGGCATCAAGCAGCTCCAGGCAAGAATCCTGGCTGTGGAAAGATACCTAAAGGATC
AACAGCTCCTGGGGATTTGGGGTTGCTCTGGAAAACTCATTTGCACCACTGCTGTGCCTTGGAATGCTAG
TTGGAGTAATAAATCTCTGGAACAGATTTGGAATCACACGACCTGGATGGAGTGGGACAGAGAAATTAAC
AATTACACAAGCTTAATACACTCCTTAATTGAAGAATCGCAAAACCAGCAAGAAAAGAATGAACAAGAAT
TATTGGAATTAGATAAATGGGCAAGTTTGTGGAATTGGTTTAACATAACAAATTGGCTGTGGTATATAAA
ATTATTCATAATGATAGTAGGAGGCTTGGTAGGTTTAAGAATAGTTTTTGCTGTACTTTCTATAGTGAAT
AGAGTTAGGCAGGGATATTCACCATTATCGTTTCAGACCCACCTCCCAACCCCGAGGGGACCCAGAGAGG
GCCTATTTCCCATGATTCCTTCATATTTGCATATACGATACAAGGCTGTTAGAGAGATAATTAGAATTAA
TTTGACTGTAAACACAAAGATATTAGTACAAAATACGTGACGTAGAAAGTAATAATTTCTTGGGTAGTTT
GCAGTTTTAAAATTATGTTTTAAAATGGACTATCATATGCTTACCGTAACTTGAAAGTATTTCGATTTCT
TGGCTTTATATATCTTGTGGAAAGGACGAAACACCGGCTTCGCTCAAAGAACACATGTTTTAGAGCTAGA
AATAGCAAGTTAAAATAAGGCTAGTCCGTTATCAACTTGAAAAAGTGGCACCGAGTCGGTGCTTTTTTAA
GCTTGGCGTAACTAGATCTTGAGACAAATGGCAGTATTCATCCACAATTTTAAAAGAAAAGGGGGGATTG
GGGGGTACAGTGCAGGGGAAAGAATAGTAGACATAATAGCAACAGACATACAAACTAAAGAATTACAAAA
ACAAATTACAAAAATTCAAAATTTTCGGGTTTATTACAGGGACAGCAGAGATCCACTTTGGCGCCGGCTC
GAGGGGG
Features (pLannotate 1.2.2; 29 found; start..end, strand, type, name):
     14..80      +  CDS            small t antigen (fragment): SV40 (simian virus 40) small t antigen
    106..317     +  promoter       EF-1α core promoter: core promoter for human elongation factor EF-1α
    318..1256    +  intron         EF-1α intron A: intron upstream of the start codon of human EF-1α
   1278..1877    +  CDS            PuroR (fragment): puromycin N-acetyltransferase; pac from Streptomyces; confers resistance to puromycin
   1893..2481    +  misc_feature   WPRE: woodchuck hepatitis virus posttranscriptional regulatory element
   2532..2551    +  misc_feature   cPPT/CTS (fragment): central polypurine tract and central termination sequence of HIV-1
   2553..2786    +  LTR            3' LTR (ΔU3): self-inactivating 3' long terminal repeat (LTR) from HIV-1
   2864..2985    +  polyA_signal   SV40 poly(A) signal: SV40 polyadenylation signal
   3025..3160    +  rep_origin     SV40 ori: SV40 origin of replication
   3181..3199    -  promoter       T7 promoter: promoter for bacteriophage T7 RNA polymerase
   3207..3362    +  CDS            lacZα (fragment): LacZα fragment of β-galactosidase; lacZ fragment
   3367..3795    +  rep_origin     f1 ori (sequence partly withheld): f1 bacteriophage origin of replication; arrow indicates direction of (+) strand synthesis
   3848..3952    +  promoter       AmpR promoter: bla
   3953..4813    +  CDS            AmpR: β-lactamase; bla; confers resistance to ampicillin, carbenicillin, and related antibiotics
   4984..5572    +  rep_origin     ori: high-copy-number ColE1/pMB1/pBR322/pUC origin of replication
   5755..5847    +  CDS            lacI (fragment): lac repressor; lacI; The lac repressor binds to the lac operator to inhibit transcription in E. coli. This inhibition can be relieved by adding lactose or isopropyl-β-D-thiogalactopyranoside (IPTG).
   5860..5881    +  protein_bind   CAP binding site: CAP binding activates transcription in the presence of cAMP. E. coli catabolite activator protein
   5896..5926    +  promoter       lac promoter: promoter for the E. coli lac operon
   5934..5950    +  protein_bind   lac operator: The lac repressor binds to the lac operator to inhibit transcription in E. coli. This inhibition can be relieved by adding lactose or isopropyl-β-D-thiogalactopyranoside (IPTG). lac repressor encoded by lacI
   5995..6013    +  promoter       T3 promoter: promoter for bacteriophage T3 RNA polymerase
   6041..6267    +  promoter       RSV promoter: Rous sarcoma virus enhancer/promoter
   6268..6448    +  LTR            5' LTR (truncated): truncated 5' long terminal repeat (LTR) from HIV-1
   6495..6620    +  misc_feature   HIV-1 Ψ: packaging signal of human immunodeficiency virus type 1
   6604..6967    +  CDS            HIV-1 gag (fragment): gag protein from human immunodeficiency virus 1; gag
   7113..7346    +  misc_feature   RRE: The Rev response element (RRE) of HIV-1 allows for Rev-dependent mRNA export from the nucleus to the cytoplasm.
   7723..7749    +  CDS            Rev (fragment): human immunodeficiency virus 1 (HIV-1) Rev protein; rev; enhances nuclear export of unspliced and incompletely spliced viral mRNAs
   7753..7993    +  promoter       U6 promoter: RNA polymerase III promoter for human U6 snRNA
   8023..8098    +  misc_RNA       gRNA scaffold: guide RNA scaffold for the Streptococcus pyogenes CRISPR/Cas9 system
   8154..8271    +  misc_feature   cPPT/CTS: central polypurine tract and central termination sequence of HIV-1
