[The description below was written by a language model from this plasmid's Addgene catalogue record and pLannotate feature annotations shown in this document.]
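Description:
TRIB2 gRNA (BRDN0001148332) is a third-generation lentiviral guide RNA plasmid built on the lentiGuide-Puro backbone and designed to direct Streptococcus pyogenes Cas9 to the human TRIB2 gene. It is maintained in E. coli as a high-copy plasmid through a ColE1/pUC-type origin with ampicillin selection (AmpR). The bacterial portion of the backbone also carries an f1 origin, an SV40 origin and poly(A) signal, and remnants of lac and T7/T3 cloning elements.

The transfer cassette is laid out as a self-inactivating HIV-1 vector. An RSV promoter fused to a truncated 5' LTR drives production of the genomic RNA in packaging cells independently of Tat. This is followed by the Ψ packaging signal with a partial gag sequence, the Rev response element for nuclear export of the unspliced genome, and a cPPT/CTS that aids nuclear import. The cassette ends in a ΔU3 3' LTR, which disables LTR promoter activity after integration.

Within this frame, a human U6 RNA polymerase III promoter transcribes the TRIB2-specific spacer fused to the Cas9 gRNA scaffold. A separate EF-1α core promoter with its intron A expresses puromycin N-acetyltransferase, so transduced mammalian cells can be selected with puromycin. A WPRE downstream of this marker enhances transcript expression.

The plasmid does not encode Cas9, so it must be paired with a separate Cas9 vector or used in cells that already express the nuclease. It belongs to a human kinome gRNA collection generated with optimized sgRNA design rules, and it is suited to knockout or loss-of-function studies of TRIB2.
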