Addgene plasmid #75604: TRIB2 gRNA (BRDN0001148332)
Purpose: 3rd generation lentiviral gRNA plasmid targeting human TRIB2
Depositing lab: John Doench & David Root. Depositing organization: Broad Institute. Publication: Optimized sgRNA design to maximize activity and minimize off-target effects of CRISPR-Cas9. Doench JG, Fusi N, Sullender M, Hegde M, Vaimberg EW, Donovan KF, Smith I, Tothova Z, Wilen C, Orchard R, Virgin HW, Listgarten J, Root DE. Nat Biotechnol. 2016 Jan 18. doi: 10.1038/nbt.3437. PubMed 26780180.
Backbone
  Vector backbone: lentiGuide-Puro
  Backbone manufacturer: Zhang Lab (Addgene plasmid # 52963)
  Vector type: Mammalian Expression, Lentiviral, CRISPR
  Selectable markers: Puromycin
Growth in bacteria
  Bacterial resistance: Ampicillin, 100 μg/mL
  Growth temperature: 37°C
  Growth strain: DH5alpha
  Copy number: High Copy
Gene/Insert
  Gene/Insert name: TRIB2 (alt names: TRIB2; NM_021643.3)
  gRNA/shRNA sequence: GCTTCGCTCAAAGAACACAT
  Species: H. sapiens (human)
  Entrez Gene: TRIB2 (a.k.a. C5FW, GS3955, TRB2)
  Promoter: hU6
  Cloning method: Unknown
  Sequencing primers: 5′ U6-F; 3′ pS2-R
Terms and licenses: Academic/Nonprofit Terms; Industry Terms: Not Available to Industry
Depositor comments: The gRNA was designed to target the following Genbank reference sequence(s): NM_021643.3. Note that this plasmid does NOT contain Cas9. It should be used in conjunction with lentiCas9-Blast (Addgene #52962) or otherwise with cell lines already expressing Cas9. Browse the full kinome gRNA library at http://www.addgene.org/pooled-library/broadgpp-human-kinome/ or visit http://www.broadinstitute.org/rnai/public/ for detailed protocols and information.
How to cite: TRIB2 gRNA (BRDN0001148332) was a gift from John Doench & David Root (Addgene plasmid # 75604 ; http://n2t.net/addgene:75604 ; RRID:Addgene_75604)
