>Addgene plasmid #75604 | TRIB2 gRNA (BRDN0001148332) | depositor partial sequence | sequence record 143064 | Target Sequence
GCTTCGCTCAAAGAACACAT
