>Addgene plasmid #75604 | TRIB2 gRNA (BRDN0001148332) | addgene partial sequence | sequence record 184203 | hU6-F
CGTAGAAAGTAATAATTTCTTGGGTAGTTTGCAGTTTTAAAATTATGTTTTAAAATGGACTATCATATGC
TTACCGTAACTTGAAAGTATTTCGATTTCTTGGCTTTATATATCTTGTGGAAAGGACGAAACACCGGCTT
CGCTCAAAGAACACATGTTTTAGAGCTAGAAATAGCAAGTTAAAATAAGGCTAGTCCGTTATCAACTTGA
AAAAGTGGCACCGAGTCGGTGCTTTTTTAAGCTTGGCGTAACTAGATCTTGAGACAAATGGCAGTATTCA
TCCACAATTTTAAAAGAAAAGGGGGGATTGGGGGGTACAGTGCAGGGGAAAGAATAGTAGACATAATAGC
AACAGACATACAAACTAAAGAATTACAAAAACAAATTACAAAAATTCAAAATTTTCGGGTTTATTACAGG
GACAGCAGAGATCCACTTTGGCGCCGGCTCGAGGGGGCCCGGGTGCAAAGATGGATAAAGTTTTAAACAG
AGAGGAATCTTTGCAGCTAATGGACCTTCTAGGTCTTGAAAGGAGTGGGAATTGGCTCCGGTGCCCGTCA
GTGGGCAGAG
